>Addgene plasmid #91511 | pHH0103_NGEF-1/1 | addgene full sequence | sequence record 192411 | Addgene NGS Result
TAACCTATAAAAATAGGCGTATCACGAGGCCCTTTCGTCTTCAAGAATTCCCGACACCATCGAATGGTGC
AAAACCTTTCGCGGTATGGCATGATAGCGCCCGGAAGAGAGTCAATTCAGGGTGGTGAATGTGAAACCAG
TAACGTTATACGATGTCGCAGAGTATGCCGGTGTCTCTTATCAGACCGTTTCCCGCGTGGTGAACCAGGC
CAGCCACGTTTCTGCGAAAACGCGGGAAAAAGTGGAAGCGGCGATGGCGGAGCTGAATTACATTCCCAAC
CGCGTGGCACAACAACTGGCGGGCAAACAGTCGTTGCTGATTGGCGTTGCCACCTCCAGTCTGGCCCTGC
ACGCGCCGTCGCAAATTGTCGCGGCGATTAAATCTCGCGCCGATCAACTGGGTGCCAGCGTGGTGGTGTC
GATGGTAGAACGAAGCGGCGTCGAAGCCTGTAAAGCGGCGGTGCACAATCTTCTCGCGCAACGCGTCAGT
GGGCTGATCATTAACTATCCGCTGGATGACCAGGATGCCATTGCTGTGGAAGCTGCCTGCACTAATGTTC
CGGCGTTATTTCTTGATGTCTCTGACCAGACACCCATCAACAGTATTATTTTCTCCCATGAAGACGGTAC
GCGACTGGGCGTGGAGCATCTGGTCGCATTGGGTCACCAGCAAATCGCGCTGTTAGCGGGCCCATTAAGT
TCTGTCTCGGCGCGTCTGCGTCTGGCTGGCTGGCATAAATATCTCACTCGCAATCAAATTCAGCCGATAG
CGGAACGGGAAGGCGACTGGAGTGCCATGTCCGGTTTTCAACAAACCATGCAAATGCTGAATGAGGGCAT
CGTTCCCACTGCGATGCTGGTTGCCAACGATCAGATGGCGCTGGGCGCAATGCGCGCCATTACCGAGTCC
GGGCTGCGCGTTGGTGCGGATATCTCGGTAGTGGGATACGACGATACCGAAGACAGCTCATGTTATATCC
CGCCGTTAACCACCATCAAACAGGATTTTCGCCTGCTGGGGCAAACCAGCGTGGACCGCTTGCTGCAACT
CTCTCAGGGCCAGGCGGTGAAGGGCAATCAGCTGTTGCCCGTCTCACTGGTGAAAAGAAAAACCACCCTG
GCGCCCAATACGCAAACCGCCTCTCCCCGCGCGTTGGCCGATTCATTAATGCAGCTGGCACGACAGGTTT
CCCGACTGGAAAGCGGGCAGTGAGCGCAACGCAATTAATGTAAGTTAGCTCACTCATTAGGCACAATTCT
CATGTTTGACAGCTTATCATCGACTGCACGGTGCACCAATGCTTCTGGCGTCAGGCAGCCATCGGAAGCT
GTGGTATGGCTGTGCAGGTCGTAAATCACTGCATAATTCGTGTCGCTCAAGGCGCACTCCCGTTCTGGAT
AATGTTTTTTGCGCCGACATCATAACGGTTCTGGCAAATATTCTGAAATGAGCTGTTGACAATTAATCAT
CGGCTCGTATAATGTGTGGAATTGTGAGCGGATAACAATTTCACACAGGAAACAGCCAGTCCGTTTAGGT
GTTTTCACGAGCACTTCACCAACAAGGACCATAGATTATGAAAATCGAAGAACACCATCACCATCACCAT
TCCAGCGGTAAGCTTATGTCCCCTATACTAGGTTATTGGAAAATTAAGGGCCTTGTGCAACCCACTCGAC
TTCTTTTGGAATATCTTGAAGAAAAATATGAAGAGCATTTGTATGAGCGCGATGAAGGTGATAAATGGCG
AAACAAAAAGTTTGAATTGGGTTTGGAGTTTCCCAATCTTCCTTATTATATTGATGGTGATGTTAAATTA
ACACAGTCTATGGCCATCATACGTTATATAGCTGACAAGCACAACATGTTGGGTGGTTGTCCAAAAGAGC
GTGCAGAGATTTCAATGCTTGAAGGAGCGGTTTTGGATATTAGATACGGTGTTTCGAGAATTGCATATAG
TAAAGACTTTGAAACTCTCAAAGTTGATTTTCTTAGCAAGCTACCTGAAATGCTGAAAATGTTCGAAGAT
CGTTTATGTCATAAAACATATTTAAATGGTGATCATGTAACCCATCCTGACTTCATGTTGTATGACGCTC
TTGATGTTGTTTTATACATGGACCCAATGTGCCTGGATGCGTTCCCAAAATTAGTTTGTTTTAAAAAACG
TATTGAAGCTATCCCACAAATTGATAAGTACTTGAAATCCAGCAAGTATATAGCATGGCCTTTGCAGGGC
TGGCAAGCCACGTTTGGTGGTGGCGACCATCCTCCAAAATCGGATCTGGAAGTTCTGTTCCAGGGGCCCC
TGTCCAGCGGTCTGGTTCCGCGTGGTTCCGGTACCGCGGCCCAGCCGGCCATGGCCCAGGGCGCGCTGCC
ACAGGTTCAGTGTGTTCATCCATACGTTGCACAGCAACCAGATGAACTGACCCTGGAACTGGCCGATATT
CTGAACATTCTGGACAAAACCGATGATGGTTGGATTTTCGGTGAACGTCTGCATGATCAAGAACGTGGTT
GGTTTCCATCTTCCATGACCGAAGAAATTCTGGCGGCCGCATA
[142 nt withheld, positions 2564-2705]
C
[98 nt withheld, positions 2707-2804]
AGTTTGTACTGGTGACGAAACTCAGTGTCTAGCTAGAGTGGC
[149 nt withheld, positions 2847-2995]
T
[41 nt withheld, positions 2997-3037]
T
[62 nt withheld, positions 3039-3100]
A
[35 nt withheld, positions 3102-3136]
CCTCCCTCAATCGGTTGAATGTCGCCCTTTTGTCTTTGGCGCTGGTAAACCATATGAA
[86 nt withheld, positions 3195-3280]
T
[54 nt withheld, positions 3282-3335]
CTAGCGCCGCCCTATACCTTGTCTGCCTCCCCGCGTTGCGTCGCGGTGCATGGAGCCGGGCCACCTCGAC
CTGAATGGAAGCCGGCGGCACCTCGCTAACGGATTCACCACTCCAAGAATTGGAGCCAATCAATTCTTGC
GGAGAACTGTGAATGCGCAAACCAACCCTTGGCAGAACATATCCATCGCGTCCGCCATCTCCAGCAGCCG
CACGCGGCGCATCTCGGGCAGCGTTGGGTCCTGGCCACGGGTGCGCATGATCGTGCTCCTGTCGTTGAGG
ACCCGGCTAGGCTGGCGGGGTTGCCTTACTGGTTAGCAGAATGAATCACCGATACGCGAGCGAACGTGAA
GCGACTGCTGCTGCAAAACGTCTGCGACCTGAGCAACAACATGAATGGTCTTCGGTTTCCGTGTTTCGTA
AAGTCTGGAAACGCGGAAGTCAGCGCCCTGCACCATTATGTTCCGGATCTGCATCGCAGGATGCTGCTGG
CTACCCTGTGGAACACCTACATCTGTATTAACGAAGCGCTGGCATTGACCCTGAGTGATTTTTCTCTGGT
CCCGCCGCATCCATACCGCCAGTTGTTTACCCTCACAACGTTCCAGTAACCGGGCATGTTCATCATCAGT
AACCCGTATCGTGAGCATCCTCTCTCGTTTCATCGGTATCATTACCCCCATGAACAGAAATCCCCCTTAC
ACGGAGGCATCAGTGACCAAACAGGAAAAAACCGCCCTTAACATGGCCCGCTTTATCAGAAGCCAGACAT
TAACGCTTCTGGAGAAACTCAACGAGCTGGACGCGGATGAACAGGCAGACATCTGTGAATCGCTTCACGA
CCACGCTGATGAGCTTTACCGCAGGATCCGCGAAATTGTAAGCGTTAATATTTTGTTAAAATTCGCGTTA
AATTTTTGTTAAATCAGCTCATTTTTTAACCAATAGGCCGAAATCGGCAAAATCCCTTATAAATCAAAAG
AATAGACCGAGATAGGGT
[37 nt withheld, positions 4334-4370]
AAAGAACGTGGACTCCAACGTCAAAGG
[49 nt withheld, positions 4398-4446]
T
[91 nt withheld, positions 4448-4538]
G
[124 nt withheld, positions 4540-4663]
CGCGGATCCTGCCTCGCGCGTTTCGGTGATGACGGTGAAAACCTCTGACACATGCAGCTCCCGGAGACGG
TCACAGCTTGTCTGTAAGCGGATGCCGGGAGCAGACAAGCCCGTCAGGGCGCGTCAGCGGGTGTTGGCGG
GTGTCGGGGCGCAGCCATGACCCAGTCACGTAGCGATAGCGGAGTGTATACTGGCTTAACTATGCGGCAT
CAGAGCAGATTGTACTGAGAGTGCACCATATGCGGTGTGAAATACCGCACAGATGCGTAAGGAGAAAATA
CCGCATCAGGCGCTCTTCCGCTTCCTCGCTCACTGACTCGCTGCGCTCGGTCGTTCGGCTGCGGCGAGCG
GTATCAGCTCACTCAAAGGCGGTAATACGGTTATCCACAGAATCAGGGGATAACGCAGGAAAGAACATGT
GAGCAAAAGGCCAGCAAAAGGCCAGGAACCGTAAAAAGGCCGCGTTGCTGGCGTTTTTCCATAGGCTCCG
CCCCCCTGACGAGCATCACAAAAATCGACGCTCAAGTCAGAGGTGGCGAAACCCGACAGGACTATAAAGA
TACCAGGGTTTCCCCCTGGAAGCTCCCTCGTGCGCTCTCCTGTTCCGACCCTGCCGCTTACCGGATACCT
GTCCGCCTTTCTCCCTTCGGGAAGCGTGGCGCTTTCTCATAGCTCACGCTGTAGGTATCTCAGTTCGGTG
TAGGTCGTTCGCTCCAAGCTGGGCTGTGTGCACGAACCCCCCGTTCAGCCCGACCGCTGCGCCTTATCCG
GTAACTATCGTCTTGAGTCCAACCCGGTAAGACACGACTTATCGCCACTGGCAGCAGCCACTGGTAACAG
GATTAGCAGAGCGAGGTATGTAGGCGGTGCTACAGAGTTCTTGAAGTGGTGGCCTAACTACGGCTACACT
AGAAGGACAGTATTTGGTATCTGCGCTCTGCTGAAGCCAGTTACCTTCGGAAAAAGAGTTGGTAGCTCTT
GATCCGGCAAACAAACCACCGCTGGTAGCGGTGGTTTTTTTGTTTGCAAGCAGCAGATTACGCGCAGAAA
AAAAGGATCTCAAGAAGATCCTTTGATCTTTTCTACGGGGTCTGACGCTCAGTGGAACGAAAACTCACGT
TAAGGGATTTTGGTCATGAGATTATCAAAAAGGATCTTCACCTAGATCCTTTTAAATTAAAAATGAAGTT
TTAAATCAATCTAAAGTATATATGAGTAAACTTGGTCTGACAGTTACCAATGCTTAATCAGTGAGGCACC
TATCTCAGCGATCTGTCTATTTCGTTCATCCATAGTTGCCTGACTCCCCGTCGTGTAGATAACTACGATA
CGGGAGGGCTTACCATCTGGCCCCAGTGCTGCAATGATACCGCGAGACCCACGCTCACCGGCTCCAGATT
TATCAGCAATAAACCAGCCAGCCGGAAGGGCCGAGCGCAGAAGTGGTCCTGCAACTTTATCCGCCTCCAT
CCAGTCTATTAATTGTTGCCGGGAAGCTAGAGTAAGTAGTTCGCCAGTTAATAGTTTGCGCAACGTTGTT
GCCATTGCTGCAGGCATCGTGGTGTCACGCTCGTCGTTTGGTATGGCTTCATTCAGCTCCGGTTCCCAAC
GATCAAGGCGAGTTACATGATCCCCCATGTTGTGCAAAAAAGCGGTTAGCTCCTTCGGTCCTCCGATCGT
TGTCAGAAGTAAGTTGGCCGCAGTGTTATCACTCATGGTTATGGCAGCACTGCATAATTCTCTTACTGTC
ATGCCATCCGTAAGATGCTTTTCTGTGACTGGTGAGTACTCAACCAAGTCATTCTGAGAATAGTGTATGC
GGCGACCGAGTTGCTCTTGCCCGGCGTCAACACGGGATAATACCGCGCCACATAGCAGAACTTTAAAAGT
GCTCATCATTGGAAAACGTTCTTCGGGGCGAAAACTCTCAAGGATCTTACCGCTGTTGAGATCCAGTTCG
ATGTAACCCACTCGTGCACCCAACTGATCTTCAGCATCTTTTACTTTCACCAGCGTTTCTGGGTGAGCAA
AAACAGGAAGGCAAAATGCCGCAAAAAAGGGAATAAGGGCGACACGGAAATGTTGAATACTCATACTCTT
CCTTTTTCAATATTATTGAAGCATTTATCAGGGTTATTGTCTCATGAGCGGATACATATTTGAATGTATT
TAGAAAAATAAACAAATAGGGGTTCCGCGCACATTTCCCCGAAAAGTGCCACCTGACGTCTAAGAAACCA
TTATTATCATGACAT
Features (pLannotate 1.2.2; 21 found; start..end, strand, type, name):
     53..130     +  promoter       lacIq promoter: lacI (mutant); In the lacIq allele, a single base change in the promoter boosts expression of the lacI gene about 10-fold.
    131..1213    +  CDS            lacI: lac repressor; lacI; The lac repressor binds to the lac operator to inhibit transcription in E. coli. This inhibition can be relieved by adding lactose or isopropyl-β-D-thiogalactopyranoside (IPTG).
   1226..1247    +  protein_bind   CAP binding site: CAP binding activates transcription in the presence of cAMP. E. coli catabolite activator protein
   1266..1283    +  promoter       tet promoter (fragment): E. coli promoter for tetracycline efflux protein gene
   1456..1484    +  promoter       tac promoter: strong E. coli promoter; hybrid between the trp and lac UV5 promoters
   1492..1508    +  protein_bind   lac operator: The lac repressor binds to the lac operator to inhibit transcription in E. coli. This inhibition can be relieved by adding lactose or isopropyl-β-D-thiogalactopyranoside (IPTG). lac repressor encoded by lacI
   1593..1610    +  CDS            6xHis: 6xHis affinity tag
   1626..2279    +  CDS            GST26_SCHJA: Experimental evidence at protein level: Swiss-Prot protein existence level 1. GST isoenzymes appear to play a central role in the parasite detoxification system. Other functions are also suspected including a role in increasing the solubility of haematin in the parasite gut. From Schistosoma japonicum (Blood fluke).
   2379..2552    +  CDS            NGEF (fragment): NGEF_HUMAN - Experimental evidence at protein level: Swiss-Prot protein existence level 1. Acts as a guanine nucleotide exchange factor (GEF) which differentially activates the GTPases RHOA, RAC1 and CDC42. Plays a role in axon guidance regulating ephrin-induced growth cone collapse and dendritic spine morphogenesis. Upon activation by ephrin through EPHA4, the GEF activity switches toward RHOA resulting in its activation. Activated RHOA promotes cone retraction at the expense of RAC1- and CDC42-stimulated growth cone extension (By similarity). From Homo sapiens (Human).
   2568..2615    +  terminator     fd terminator (sequence withheld): central terminator from bacteriophage fd (Otsuka and Kunisawa, 1982)
   2620..2832    +  CDS            M13 gene III (fragment) (sequence partly withheld): pIII; III; minor coat protein
   2847..3317    +  CDS            M13 gene III (fragment) (sequence partly withheld): pIII; III; minor coat protein
   3339..3409    +  CDS            TcR (fragment): tetracycline efflux protein; tet; confers resistance to tetracycline
   3651..4031    -  CDS            YPB1_ECOLX: Protein predicted: Swiss-Prot protein existence level 4. From Escherichia coli.
   4048..4199    +  CDS            rop (fragment): Rop protein, which maintains plasmids at low copy number; rop
   4235..4663    -  rep_origin     f1 ori (sequence partly withheld): f1 bacteriophage origin of replication; arrow indicates direction of (+) strand synthesis
   4672..4711    +  CDS            rop (fragment): Rop protein, which maintains plasmids at low copy number; rop
   4813..4953    +  misc_feature   bom: basis of mobility region from pBR322
   5139..5726    -  rep_origin     ori: high-copy-number ColE1/pMB1/pBR322/pUC origin of replication
   5897..6757    -  CDS            AmpR: β-lactamase; bla; confers resistance to ampicillin, carbenicillin, and related antibiotics
   6758..6862    -  promoter       AmpR promoter: bla
