[The description below was written by a language model from this plasmid's Addgene catalogue record and pLannotate feature annotations shown in this document.]
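Description:
pHH0103_NGEF-1/1 is a bacterial expression plasmid of about 6.9 kb, built on the pHH0103 backbone, for producing and purifying an isolated SH3 domain from human NGEF (ephexin, ARHGEF27), a guanine nucleotide exchange factor for Rho-family GTPases. The insert is listed as 227 bp and was cloned between SfiI and NotI sites; the annotation recognises a 174 bp stretch of it as NGEF coding sequence. The "1/1" in the name appears to be the collection's domain numbering, although the record does not explain it.

Expression is driven by the strong hybrid tac promoter with a downstream lac operator. The plasmid carries its own lacI gene under the up-mutated lacIq promoter, so transcription is tightly repressed until it is induced with IPTG. The annotated coding features run in order from an N-terminal 6xHis tag through Schistosoma japonicum glutathione S-transferase to the NGEF fragment. This arrangement would give a His-GST-SH3 fusion that can be purified on either nickel or glutathione resin, with GST typically also aiding solubility. A bacteriophage fd terminator follows the insert.

Beyond the terminator lie fragments of M13 gene III, and the backbone also carries an f1 origin that interrupts the rop gene, which suggests the backbone derives from a phagemid display vector; here these appear to be vestigial. Short remnants of the tetracycline resistance gene and its promoter, together with the bom region, point to pBR322 ancestry. The plasmid replicates from a ColE1/pMB1-type origin, is listed by the repository as low copy, and is selected with ampicillin through β-lactamase. It belongs to a set of constructs made for a family-wide analysis of human SH3 domain binding specificities.
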