Addgene plasmid #91511: pHH0103_NGEF-1/1
Purpose: Protein expression and purification of human SH3 domain construct NGEF-1/1
Depositing lab: Sachdev Sidhu. Depositing organization: University of Toronto. Publication: Comprehensive Analysis of the Human SH3 Domain Family Reveals a Wide Variety of Non-canonical Specificities. Teyra J, Huang H, Jain S, Guan X, Dong A, Liu Y, Tempel W, Min J, Tong Y, Kim PM, Bader GD, Sidhu SS. Structure. 2017 Oct 3;25(10):1598-1610.e3. doi: 10.1016/j.str.2017.07.017. Epub 2017 Sep 7. PubMed 28890361.
Backbone
  Vector backbone: pHH0103
  Vector type: Bacterial Expression
Growth in bacteria
  Bacterial resistance: Ampicillin, 100 μg/mL
  Growth temperature: 37°C
  Growth strain: DH5alpha
  Copy number: Low Copy
Gene/Insert
  Gene/Insert name: NGEF-1/1
  Species: H. sapiens (human)
  Insert size (bp): 227
  Entrez Gene: NGEF (a.k.a. EPHEXIN, ARHGEF27)
  Cloning method: Restriction Enzyme; 5′ cloning site Sfi1 (unknown if destroyed); 3′ cloning site Not1 (unknown if destroyed)
Terms and licenses: Academic/Nonprofit Terms; Industry Terms: Not Available to Industry
How to cite: pHH0103_NGEF-1/1 was a gift from Sachdev Sidhu (Addgene plasmid # 91511 ; http://n2t.net/addgene:91511 ; RRID:Addgene_91511)
