>Addgene plasmid #91511 | pHH0103_NGEF-1/1 | depositor partial sequence | sequence record 175999 | insert sequence
GGTACCGAATTCGGATCCGCGCGCTGCCACAGGTTCAGTGTGTTCATCCATACGTTGCACAGCAACCAGA
TGAACTGACCCTGGAACTGGCCGATATTCTGAACATTCTGGACAAAACCGATGATGGTTGGATTTTCGGT
GAACGTCTGCATGATCAAGAACGTGGTTGGTTTCCATCTTCCATGACCGAAGAAATTCTGGCGGCCGCTA
GCTAAGTCGACGAGCTC
